>Addgene plasmid #126970 | pJUMP23-1A(sfGFP) | addgene full sequence | sequence record 252078 | Addgene NGS Result
TTAATTAAGGAGTTTTGCAGGTGCCTTGGAACACCTGCTTTTCGCTGAATTCGCGGCCGCTTCTAGAGCG
TCTCTGGAGTGAGACCGGAGTTGACGGCTAGCTCAGTCCTAGGTACAGTGCTAGCGTACTTGTTTAACTT
TAAGAAGGAGATATACAATGGTAGCCCGTAAAGGCGAAGAGCTGTTCACTGGTGTCGTCCCTATTCTGGT
GGAACTGGATGGTGATGTCAACGGTCATAAGTTTTCCGTGCGTGGCGAGGGTGAAGGTGACGCAACTAAT
GGTAAACTGACGCTGAAGTTCATCTGTACTACTGGTAAACTGCCGGTACCTTGGCCGACTCTGGTAACGA
CGCTGACTTATGGTGTTCAGTGCTTTGCTCGTTATCCGGACCATATGAAGCAGCATGACTTCTTCAAGTC
CGCCATGCCGGAAGGCTATGTGCAGGAACGCACGATTTCCTTTAAGGATGACGGCACGTACAAAACGCGT
GCGGAAGTGAAATTTGAAGGCGATACCCTGGTAAACCGCATTGAGCTGAAAGGCATTGACTTTAAAGAAG
ATGGCAATATCCTGGGCCATAAGCTGGAATACAATTTTAACAGCCACAATGTTTACATCACCGCCGATAA
ACAAAAAAATGGCATTAAAGCGAATTTTAAAATTCGCCACAACGTGGAGGATGGCAGCGTGCAGCTGGCT
GATCACTACCAGCAAAACACTCCAATCGGTGATGGTCCTGTTCTGCTGCCAGACAATCACTATCTGAGCA
CGCAAAGCGTTCTGTCTAAAGATCCGAACGAGAAACGCGATCATATGGTTCTGCTGGAGTTCGTAACCGC
AGCGGGCATCACGCATGGTATGGATGAACTGTACAAAGGTTCGTAACTTCTGACTGAGTTGCACGCTGGT
CTCTCGCTAATGTGAGACGTACTAGTAGCGGCCGCTGCAGGGAGTTGTCTTCGAAGACTTCGCTCTAGTC
TTGGACTCCTGTTGATAGATCCAGTAATGACCTCAGAACTCCATCTGGATTTGTTCAGAACGCTCGGTTG
CCGCCGGGCGTTTTTTATTGGTGAGAATCCAGGGGTCCCCAATAATTACGATTTAAATTTGTGTCTCAAA
ATCTCTGATGTTACATTGCACAAGATAAAAATATATCATCATGAACAATAAAACTGTCTGCTTACATAAA
CAGTAATACAAGGGGTGTTATGAGCCATATTCAGCGTGAAACGAGCTGTAGCCGTCCGCGTCTGAACAGC
AACATGGATGCGGATCTGTATGGCTATAAATGGGCGCGTGATAACGTGGGTCAGAGCGGCGCGACCATTT
ATCGTCTGTATGGCAAACCGGATGCGCCGGAACTGTTTCTGAAACATGGCAAAGGCAGCGTGGCGAACGA
TGTGACCGATGAAATGGTGCGTCTGAACTGGCTGACCGAATTTATGCCGCTGCCGACCATTAAACATTTT
ATTCGCACCCCGGATGATGCGTGGCTGCTGACCACCGCGATTCCGGGCAAAACCGCGTTTCAGGTGCTGG
AAGAATATCCGGATAGCGGCGAAAACATTGTGGATGCGCTGGCCGTGTTTCTGCGTCGTCTGCATAGCAT
TCCGGTGTGCAACTGCCCGTTTAACAGCGATCGTGTGTTTCGTCTGGCCCAGGCGCAGAGCCGTATGAAC
AACGGCCTGGTGGATGCGAGCGATTTTGATGATGAACGTAACGGCTGGCCGGTGGAACAGGTGTGGAAAG
AAATGCATAAACTGCTGCCGTTTAGCCCGGATAGCGTGGTGACCCACGGCGATTTTAGCCTGGATAACCT
GATTTTCGATGAAGGCAAACTGATTGGCTGCATTGATGTGGGCCGTGTGGGCATTGCGGATCGTTATCAG
GATCTGGCCATTCTGTGGAACTGCCTGGGCGAATTTAGCCCGAGCCTGCAAAAACGTCTGTTTCAGAAAT
ATGGCATTGATAATCCGGATATGAACAAACTGCAATTTCATCTGATGCTGGATGAATTTTTCTAATAATT
AATTGGACCGCGGTCCGCGCGTTGTCCTTTTCCGCTGCATAACCCTGCTTCGGGGTCATTATAGCGATTT
TTTCGGTATATCCATCCTTTTTCGCACGATATACAGGATTTTGCCAAAGGGTTCGTGTAGACTTTCCTTG
GTGTATCCAACGGCGTCAGCCGGGCAGGATAGGTGAAGTAGGCCCACCCGCGAGCGGGTGTTCCTTCTTC
ACTGTCCCTTATTCGCACCTGGCGGTGCTCAACGGGAATCCTGCTCTGCGAGGCTGGCCGTAGGCCGGCC
CTACCGGCGCGGCAGCGTTACCCGTGTCGGCGGCTCCAACGGCTCGCCATCGTCCAGAAAACACGGCTCA
TCGGGCATCGGCAGGCGCTGCTGCCCGCGCCGTTCCCATTCCTCCGTTTCGGTCAAGGCTGGCAGGTCTG
GTTCCATGCCCGGAATGCCGGGCTGGCTGGGCGGCTCCTCGCCGGGGCCGGTCGGTAGTTGCTGCTCGCC
CGGATACAGGGTCGGGATGCGGCGCAGGTCGCCATGCCCCAACAGCGATTCGTCCTGGTCGTCGTGATCA
ACCACCACGGCGGCACTGAACACCGACAGGCGCAACTGGTCGCGGGGCTGGCCCCACGCCACGCGGTCAT
TGACCACGTAGGCCGACACGGTGCCGGGGCCGTTGAGCTTCACGACGGAGATCCAGCGCTCGGCCACCAA
GTCCTTGACTGCGTATTGGACCGTCCGCAAAGAACGTCCGATGAGCTTGGAAAGTGTTTTCTGGCTGACC
ACCACGGCGTTCTGGTGGCCCATCTGCGCCACGAGGTGATGCAGCAGCATTGCCGCCGTGGGTTTCCTCG
CAATAAGCCCGGCCCACGCCTCATGCGCTTTGCGTTCCGTTTGCACCCAGTGACCGGGCTTGTTCTTGGC
TTGAATGCCGATTTCTCTGGACTGCGTGGCCATGCTTATCTCCATGCGGTAGGGGTGCCGCACGGTTGCG
GCACCATGCGCAATCAGCTGCAACTTTTCGGCAGCGCGACAACAATTATGCGTTGCGTAAAAGTGGCAGT
CAATTACAGATTTTCTTTAACCTACGCAATGAGCTATTGCGGGGGGTGCCGCAATGAGCTGTTGCGTACC
CCCCTTTTTTAAGTTGTTGATTTTTAAGTCTTTCGCATTTCGCCCTATATCTAGTTCTTTGGTGCCCAAA
GAAGGGCACCCCTGCGGGGTTCCCCCACGCCTTCGGCGCGGCTCCCCCTCCGGCAAAAAGTGGCCCCTCC
GGGGCTTGTTGATCGACTGCGCGGCCTTCGGCCTTGCCCAAGGTGGCGCTGCCCCCTTGGAACCCCCGCA
CTCGCCGCCGTGAGGCTCGGGGGGCAGGCGGGCGGGCTTCGCCCTTCGACTGCCCCCACTCGCATAGGCT
TGGGTCGTTCCAGGCGCGTCAAGGCCAAGCCGCTGCGCGGTCGCTGCGCGAGCCTTGACCCGCCTTCCAC
TTGGTGTCCAACCGGCAAGCGAAGCGCGCAGGCCGCAGGCCGGAGGCTTTTCCCCAGAGAAAATTAAAAA
AATTGATGGGGCAAGGCCGCAGGCCGCGCAGTTGGAGCCGGTGGGTATGTGGTCGAAGGCTGGGTAGCCG
GTGGGCAATCCCTGTGGTCAAGCTCGTGGGCAGGCGCAGCCTGTCCATCAGCTTGTCCAGCAGGGTTGTC
CACGGGCCGAGCGAAGCGAGCCAGCCGGTGGCCGCTCGCGGCCATCGTCCACATATCCACGGGCTGGCAA
GGGAGCGCAGCGACCGCGCAGGGCGAAGCCCGGAGAGCAAGCCCGTAGGGGGGGCGCGCCCAGCTGTCTA
GGGCGGCGGATTTGTCCTACTCAGGAGAGCGTTCACCGACAAACAACAGATAAAACGAAAGGCCCAGTCT
TTCGACTGAGCCTTTCGTTTTATTTGATGCCT
Features (pLannotate 1.2.2; 11 found; start..end, strand, type, name):
     47..68      +  misc_feature   BioBrick prefix: BioBrick prefix for parts that do not start with "ATG"
     91..115     +  promoter       J23119(SpeI) promoter (fragment): bacterial promoter (Registry of Standard Biological Parts BBa J23119) modified to end with an SpeI site
    130..150     +  RBS            RBS: efficient ribosome binding site from bacteriophage T7 gene 10 (Olins and Rangwala, 1989)
    167..877     +  CDS            superfolder GFP: GFP variant that folds robustly even when fused to poorly folded proteins (Pédelacq et al., 2006)
    930..950     +  misc_feature   BioBrick suffix: universal suffix for all parts
    984..1078    +  terminator     lambda t0 terminator: transcription terminator from phage lambda
   1210..2022    +  CDS            aphA1: KKA1_ECOLX - Also known as nptI. Protein inferred from homology: Swiss-Prot protein existence level 3. Resistance to kanamycin and structurally-related aminoglycosides, including amikacin. From Escherichia coli.
   2192..2300    +  oriT           oriT: incP origin of transfer
   2311..2973    -  CDS            pBBR1 Rep: replication protein for the broad-host-range plasmid pBBR1 from Bordetella bronchiseptica
   2974..3745    -  rep_origin     pBBR1 oriV: replication origin of the broad-host-range plasmid pBBR1 from Bordetella bronchiseptica; requires the pBBR1 Rep protein for replication
   3860..3946    -  terminator     rrnB T1 terminator: Escherichia coli rrnB; transcription terminator T1 from the E. coli rrnB gene
