[The description below was written by a language model from this plasmid's Addgene catalogue record and pLannotate feature annotations shown in this document.]
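Description:
pJUMP23-1A(sfGFP) is an empty Level 1 backbone from the Joint Universal Modular Plasmids (JUMP) platform, a set of synthetic-biology vectors for bacterial expression whose backbones derive from the SEVA collection. The sequenced plasmid is about 3.95 kb. It replicates from the pBBR1 oriV together with its cognate pBBR1 Rep protein, a broad-host-range system originally from Bordetella bronchiseptica that allows maintenance in a variety of bacteria beyond E. coli. The purpose field calls this origin medium-copy, while the catalogue copy-number field lists it as low copy. Selection is by kanamycin resistance, conferred by aphA1 (nptI). An incP oriT lies between the marker and the replication module, so the plasmid can be mobilised by conjugation when the transfer functions are supplied by a helper.

No gene of interest is recorded as an insert. The cargo position instead holds a constitutive sfGFP reporter cassette, made up of a J23119-type synthetic bacterial promoter (annotated as a fragment), the phage T7 gene 10 ribosome binding site and the superfolder GFP coding sequence. BioBrick prefix and suffix sequences bracket this cassette. The lambda t0 terminator downstream and the rrnB T1 terminator upstream insulate the cargo region from the rest of the backbone. In modular assembly vectors of this kind, such a reporter usually serves as a visual placeholder that is lost when assembled parts replace it, so correct clones are non-fluorescent. However, the record does not describe that mechanism, and the feature table does not annotate the assembly restriction sites. The plasmid is intended as a recipient for Level 1 assemblies where a broad-host-range, kanamycin-selected vector is wanted.
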