Addgene plasmid #126970: pJUMP23-1A(sfGFP)
Purpose: (Empty Backbone) Level 1 vector. sfGFP reporter. Origin pBBR1 (medium-copy; broad-host-range)
Depositing lab: Chris French. Depositing organization: University of Edinburgh. Publication: Joint universal modular plasmids (JUMP): a flexible vector platform for synthetic biology. Valenzuela-Ortega M, French C. Synth Biol (Oxf). 2021 Feb 2;6(1):ysab003. doi: 10.1093/synbio/ysab003. eCollection 2021. PubMed 33623824.
Backbone
  Vector backbone: pJUMP23-1A
  Backbone manufacturer: Backbone derived from SEVA.
  Vector type: Bacterial Expression, Synthetic Biology
Growth in bacteria
  Bacterial resistance: Kanamycin, 50 μg/mL
  Growth temperature: 37°C
  Growth strain: JM109
  Copy number: Low Copy
Gene/Insert
  Gene/Insert name: None
  Mutation: None
Terms and licenses: Academic/Nonprofit Terms; Industry Terms: Not Available to Industry
Depositor comments: Please visit https://www.biorxiv.org/content/10.1101/799585v1 for bioRxiv preprint.
How to cite: pJUMP23-1A(sfGFP) was a gift from Chris French (Addgene plasmid # 126970 ; http://n2t.net/addgene:126970 ; RRID:Addgene_126970)
